Addgene plasmid #144098: TFORF1248
Purpose: Lentiviral vector for overexpressing transcription factor ORFs with unique 24-bp barcodes. Barcodes facilitate identification of transcription factors in pooled screens.
Depositing lab: Feng Zhang. Depositing organization: Broad Institute. Publication: A transcription factor atlas of directed differentiation. Joung J, Ma S, Tay T, Geiger-Schuller KR, Kirchgatterer PC, Verdine VK, Guo B, Arias-Garcia MA, Allen WE, Singh A, Kuksenko O, Abudayyeh OO, Gootenberg JS, Fu Z, Macrae RK, Buenrostro JD, Regev A, Zhang F. Cell. 2023 Jan 5;186(1):209-229.e26. doi: 10.1016/j.cell.2022.11.026. PubMed 36608654.
Backbone
  Vector backbone: pLX_TRC317
  Backbone manufacturer: Broad Institute Genetic Perturbation Platform
  Backbone size w/o insert (bp): 8264
  Vector type: Mammalian Expression, Lentiviral
  Selectable markers: Puromycin
Growth in bacteria
  Bacterial resistance: Ampicillin, 100 μg/mL
  Growth temperature: 37°C
  Growth strain: NEB Stable
  Copy number: High Copy
Gene/Insert
  Gene/Insert name: ZNF133
  Species: H. sapiens (human)
  Insert size (bp): 2009
  Entrez Gene: ZNF133 (a.k.a. ZNF150, pHZ-13, pHZ-66)
  Promoter: EF1a
  Cloning method: Unknown
  Sequencing primers: 5′ GGGTGGAGACTGAAGTTAGGCCAG; 3′ CACATAGCGTAAAAGGAGCAACATAG
Terms and licenses: Academic/Nonprofit Terms; Industry Terms: Not Available to Industry
Depositor comments: NM_001283005,ENST00000538547 . The transcription factor ORF portion of this plasmid was synthesized by Genewiz. Please test multiple small colonies in case of plasmid recombination. To make this collection available in a timely manner, a portion of this collection was not fully sequenced by Addgene. If an Addgene verified full plasmid sequence is not available, please contact us prior to placing an order to request the full sequence.
How to cite: TFORF1248 was a gift from Feng Zhang (Addgene plasmid # 144098 ; http://n2t.net/addgene:144098 ; RRID:Addgene_144098)
