[The description below was written by a language model from this plasmid's Addgene catalogue record and pLannotate feature annotations shown in this document.]
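Description:
TFORF1248 is a third-generation-style, self-inactivating lentiviral expression plasmid built on the pLX_TRC317 backbone and carrying the human zinc-finger transcription factor ZNF133 (also known as ZNF150) as a synthesized ORF of about 2 kb. It belongs to a barcoded transcription factor ORF collection in which each construct carries a unique 24-bp barcode, so that the overexpressed factor can be identified by sequencing in pooled screens; the barcode itself is not annotated in the feature table. In bacteria the roughly 10.3 kb plasmid is maintained through a high-copy ColE1/pUC origin and ampicillin resistance, and it also retains an f1 origin and remnants of a lacZα/lac promoter cloning region flanked by T7 and T3 promoters. The depositor warns that recombination can occur during propagation, as is common for LTR-containing vectors.

The viral transfer cassette begins with an RSV promoter fused to a truncated HIV-1 5' LTR, which drives genomic RNA production in packaging cells. This is followed by the Ψ packaging signal with a partial gag sequence, the RRE for Rev-dependent nuclear export, and a cPPT/CTS element. An SV40 early promoter/origin drives the puromycin N-acetyltransferase gene for selecting transduced mammalian cells, and a downstream EF-1α promoter provides strong constitutive expression of ZNF133. The annotation tool matched only two segments of the ORF to the reference protein, which may reflect the specific transcript isoform cited by the depositor. A WPRE after the ORF enhances transcript expression, and the ΔU3 3' LTR plus an SV40 poly(A) signal complete the cassette. The construct is intended for ZNF133 overexpression, notably in pooled directed-differentiation screens.
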