Features (pLannotate 1.2.2; 32 found; start..end, strand, type, name):
      5..231     +  promoter       RSV promoter: Rous sarcoma virus enhancer/promoter
    232..412     +  LTR            5' LTR (truncated): truncated 5' long terminal repeat (LTR) from HIV-1
    459..584     +  misc_feature   HIV-1 Ψ: packaging signal of human immunodeficiency virus type 1
    568..931     +  CDS            HIV-1 gag (fragment): gag protein from human immunodeficiency virus 1; gag
   1077..1310    +  misc_feature   RRE: The Rev response element (RRE) of HIV-1 allows for Rev-dependent mRNA export from the nucleus to the cytoplasm.
   1687..1713    +  CDS            Rev (fragment): human immunodeficiency virus 1 (HIV-1) Rev protein; rev; enhances nuclear export of unspliced and incompletely spliced viral mRNAs
   1720..1743    +  promoter       SV40 promoter (fragment): SV40 early promoter
   1744..1815    +  promoter       SV40 promoter (fragment): SV40 enhancer and early promoter
   1839..1974    +  rep_origin     SV40 ori: SV40 origin of replication
   2020..2616    +  CDS            PuroR (fragment): puromycin N-acetyltransferase; pac from Streptomyces; confers resistance to puromycin
   2665..2782    +  misc_feature   cPPT/CTS: central polypurine tract and central termination sequence of HIV-1
   2847..2913    +  CDS            small t antigen (fragment): SV40 (simian virus 40) small t antigen
   2920..4098    +  promoter       EF-1α promoter: strong constitutive promoter for human elongation factor EF-1α
   4274..4786    +  CDS            ZNF133 (fragment): ZN133_HUMAN - Also known as ZNF150. Experimental evidence at protein level: Swiss-Prot protein existence level 1. May be involved in transcriptional regulation as a repressor. From Homo sapiens (Human).
   5933..6019    +  CDS            ZNF133 (fragment): ZN133_HUMAN - Also known as ZNF150. Experimental evidence at protein level: Swiss-Prot protein existence level 1. May be involved in transcriptional regulation as a repressor. From Homo sapiens (Human).
   6035..6088    +  promoter       U6 promoter (fragment): RNA polymerase III promoter for human U6 snRNA
   6130..6718    +  misc_feature   WPRE: woodchuck hepatitis virus posttranscriptional regulatory element
   6769..6788    +  misc_feature   cPPT/CTS (fragment): central polypurine tract and central termination sequence of HIV-1
   6790..7023    +  LTR            3' LTR (ΔU3): self-inactivating 3' long terminal repeat (LTR) from HIV-1
   7101..7222    +  polyA_signal   SV40 poly(A) signal: SV40 polyadenylation signal
   7262..7397    +  rep_origin     SV40 ori: SV40 origin of replication
   7418..7436    -  promoter       T7 promoter: promoter for bacteriophage T7 RNA polymerase
   7444..7599    +  CDS            lacZα (fragment): LacZα fragment of β-galactosidase; lacZ fragment
   7604..8032    +  rep_origin     f1 ori (sequence partly withheld): f1 bacteriophage origin of replication; arrow indicates direction of (+) strand synthesis
   8085..8189    +  promoter       AmpR promoter: bla
   8190..9050    +  CDS            AmpR: β-lactamase; bla; confers resistance to ampicillin, carbenicillin, and related antibiotics
   9221..9809    +  rep_origin     ori: high-copy-number ColE1/pMB1/pBR322/pUC origin of replication
   9992..10084   +  CDS            lacI (fragment): lac repressor; lacI; The lac repressor binds to the lac operator to inhibit transcription in E. coli. This inhibition can be relieved by adding lactose or isopropyl-β-D-thiogalactopyranoside (IPTG).
  10097..10118   +  protein_bind   CAP binding site: CAP binding activates transcription in the presence of cAMP. E. coli catabolite activator protein
  10133..10163   +  promoter       lac promoter: promoter for the E. coli lac operon
  10171..10187   +  protein_bind   lac operator: The lac repressor binds to the lac operator to inhibit transcription in E. coli. This inhibition can be relieved by adding lactose or isopropyl-β-D-thiogalactopyranoside (IPTG). lac repressor encoded by lacI
  10232..10250   +  promoter       T3 promoter: promoter for bacteriophage T3 RNA polymerase
>Addgene plasmid #144098 | TFORF1248 | addgene full sequence | sequence record 396190 | Addgene NGS Result
TTAATGTAGTCTTATGCAATACTCTTGTAGTCTTGCAACATGGTAACGATGAGTTAGCAACATGCCTTAC
AAGGAGAGAAAAAGCACCGTGCATGCCGATTGGTGGAAGTAAGGTGGTACGATCGTGCCTTATTAGGAAG
GCAACAGACGGGTCTGACATGGATTGGACGAACCACTGAATTGCCGCATTGCAGAGATATTGTATTTAAG
TGCCTAGCTCGATACATAAACGGGTCTCTCTGGTTAGACCAGATCTGAGCCTGGGAGCTCTCTGGCTAAC
TAGGGAACCCACTGCTTAAGCCTCAATAAAGCTTGCCTTGAGTGCTTCAAGTAGTGTGTGCCCGTCTGTT
GTGTGACTCTGGTAACTAGAGATCCCTCAGACCCTTTTAGTCAGTGTGGAAAATCTCTAGCAGTGGCGCC
CGAACAGGGACTTGAAAGCGAAAGGGAAACCAGAGGAGCTCTCTCGACGCAGGACTCGGCTTGCTGAAGC
GCGCACGGCAAGAGGCGAGGGGCGGCGACTGGTGAGTACGCCAAAAATTTTGACTAGCGGAGGCTAGAAG
GAGAGAGATGGGTGCGAGAGCGTCAGTATTAAGCGGGGGAGAATTAGATCGCGATGGGAAAAAATTCGGT
TAAGGCCAGGGGGAAAGAAAAAATATAAATTAAAACATATAGTATGGGCAAGCAGGGAGCTAGAACGATT
CGCAGTTAATCCTGGCCTGTTAGAAACATCAGAAGGCTGTAGACAAATACTGGGACAGCTACAACCATCC
CTTCAGACAGGATCAGAAGAACTTAGATCATTATATAATACAGTAGCAACCCTCTATTGTGTGCATCAAA
GGATAGAGATAAAAGACACCAAGGAAGCTTTAGACAAGATAGAGGAAGAGCAAAACAAAAGTAAGACCAC
CGCACAGCAAGCGGCCGCTGATCTTCAGACCTGGAGGAGGAGATATGAGGGACAATTGGAGAAGTGAATT
ATATAAATATAAAGTAGTAAAAATTGAACCATTAGGAGTAGCACCCACCAAGGCAAAGAGAAGAGTGGTG
CAGAGAGAAAAAAGAGCAGTGGGAATAGGAGCTTTGTTCCTTGGGTTCTTGGGAGCAGCAGGAAGCACTA
TGGGCGCAGCGTCAATGACGCTGACGGTACAGGCCAGACAATTATTGTCTGGTATAGTGCAGCAGCAGAA
CAATTTGCTGAGGGCTATTGAGGCGCAACAGCATCTGTTGCAACTCACAGTCTGGGGCATCAAGCAGCTC
CAGGCAAGAATCCTGGCTGTGGAAAGATACCTAAAGGATCAACAGCTCCTGGGGATTTGGGGTTGCTCTG
GAAAACTCATTTGCACCACTGCTGTGCCTTGGAATGCTAGTTGGAGTAATAAATCTCTGGAACAGATTTG
GAATCACACGACCTGGATGGAGTGGGACAGAGAAATTAACAATTACACAAGCTTAATACACTCCTTAATT
GAAGAATCGCAAAACCAGCAAGAAAAGAATGAACAAGAATTATTGGAATTAGATAAATGGGCAAGTTTGT
GGAATTGGTTTAACATAACAAATTGGCTGTGGTATATAAAATTATTCATAATGATAGTAGGAGGCTTGGT
AGGTTTAAGAATAGTTTTTGCTGTACTTTCTATAGTGAATAGAGTTAGGCAGGGATATTCACCATTATCG
TTTCAGACCCACCTCCCAACCCCGAGGGGACCCATGCATTGCATCTCAATTAGTCAGCAACCAGGTGTGG
AAAGTCCCCAGGCTCCCCAGCAGGCAGAAGTATGCAAAGCATGCGTCTCAATTAGTCAGCAACCATAGTC
CCGCCCCTAACTCCGCCCATCCCGCCCCTAACTCCGCCCAGTTCCGCCCATTCTCCGCCCCATGGCTGAC
TAATTTTTTTTATTTATGCAGAGGCCGAGGCCGCCTCGGCCTCTGAGCTATTCCAGAAGTAGTGAGGAGG
CTTTTTTGGAGGCCTAGGCTTTTGCAAAAAGCTTTCTAGAGGTACCACCGGAGCTTACCATGACCGAGTA
CAAGCCCACGGTGCGCCTCGCCACCCGCGACGACGTCCCCAGGGCCGTACGCACCCTCGCCGCCGCGTTC
GCCGACTACCCCGCCACGCGCCACACCGTCGATCCGGACCGCCACATCGAGCGGGTCACCGAGCTGCAAG
AACTCTTCCTCACGCGCGTCGGGCTCGACATCGGCAAGGTGTGGGTCGCGGACGACGGCGCCGCCGTGGC
GGTCTGGACCACGCCGGAGAGCGTCGAAGCGGGGGCGGTGTTCGCCGAGATCGGCCCGCGCATGGCCGAG
TTGAGCGGTTCCCGGCTGGCCGCGCAGCAACAGATGGAAGGCCTCCTGGCGCCGCACCGGCCCAAGGAGC
CCGCGTGGTTCCTGGCCACCGTCGGCGTCTCGCCCGACCACCAGGGCAAGGGTCTGGGCAGCGCCGTCGT
GCTCCCCGGAGTGGAGGCGGCCGAGCGCGCCGGGGTGCCCGCCTTCCTGGAGACCTCCGCGCCCCGCAAC
CTCCCCTTCTACGAGCGGCTCGGCTTCACCGTCACCGCCGACGTCGAGGTGCCCGAAGGACCGCGCACCT
GGTGCATGACCCGCAAGCCCGGTGCCAGTTAACGAATTCTAGATCTTGAGACAAATGGCAGTATTCATCC
ACAATTTTAAAAGAAAAGGGGGGATTGGGGGGTACAGTGCAGGGGAAAGAATAGTAGACATAATAGCAAC
AGACATACAAACTAAAGAATTACAAAAACAAATTACAAAAATTCAAAATTTTCGGGTTTATTACAGGGAC
AGCAGAGATCCACTTTGGCGCCGGCTCGAGGCCTGCAGGTGCAAAGATGGATAAAGTTTTAAACAGAGAG
GAATCTTTGCAGCTAATGGACCTTCTAGGTCTTGAAAGGAGTGGGAATTGGCTCCGGTGCCCGTCAGTGG
GCAGAGCGCACATCGCCCACAGTCCCCGAGAAGTTGGGGGGAGGGGTCGGCAATTGAACCGGTGCCTAGA
GAAGGTGGCGCGGGGTAAACTGGGAAAGTGATGTCGTGTACTGGCTCCGCCTTTTTCCCGAGGGTGGGGG
AGAACCGTATATAAGTGCAGTAGTCGCCGTGAACGTTCTTTTTCGCAACGGGTTTGCCGCCAGAACACAG
GTAAGTGCCGTGTGTGGTTCCCGCGGGCCTGGCCTCTTTACGGGTTATGGCCCTTGCGTGCCTTGAATTA
CTTCCACCTGGCTGCAGTACGTGATTCTTGATCCCGAGCTTCGGGTTGGAAGTGGGTGGGAGAGTTCGAG
GCCTTGCGCTTAAGGAGCCCCTTCGCCTCGTGCTTGAGTTGAGGCCTGGCCTGGGCGCTGGGGCCGCCGC
GTGCGAATCTGGTGGCACCTTCGCGCCTGTCTCGCTGCTTTCGATAAGTCTCTAGCCATTTAAAATTTTT
GATGACCTGCTGCGACGCTTTTTTTCTGGCAAGATAGTCTTGTAAATGCGGGCCAAGATCTGCACACTGG
TATTTCGGTTTTTGGGGCCGCGGGCGGCGACGGGGCCCGTGCGTCCCAGCGCACATGTTCGGCGAGGCGG
GGCCTGCGAGCGCGGCCACCGAGAATCGGACGGGGGTAGTCTCAAGCTGGCCGGCCTGCTCTGGTGCCTG
GCCTCGCGCCGCCGTGTATCGCCCCGCCCTGGGCGGCAAGGCTGGCCCGGTCGGCACCAGTTGCGTGAGC
GGAAAGATGGCCGCTTCCCGGCCCTGCTGCAGGGAGCTCAAAATGGAGGACGCGGCGCTCGGGAGAGCGG
GCGGGTGAGTCACCCACACAAAGGAAAAGGGCCTTTCCGTCCTCAGCCGTCGCTTCATGTGACTCCACGG
AGTACCGGGCGCCGTCCAGGCACCTCGATTAGTTCTCGAGCTTTTGGAGTACGTCGTCTTTAGGTTGGGG
GGAGGGGTTTTATGCGATGGAGTTTCCCCACACTGAGTGGGTGGAGACTGAAGTTAGGCCAGCTTGGCAC
TTGATGTAATTCTCCTTGGAATTTGCCCTTTTTGAGTTTGGATCTTGGTTCATTCTCAAGCCTCAGACAG
TGGTTCAAAGTTTTTTTCTTCCATTTCAGGTGTCGTGAGGCTAGCACCGCCACCATGGGAGCTGCCGGCC
TTCAGGGCGCGCCTGGTGGCGCCGAGCATCCTGGGAGGTGTGGTCCGGGCGCTGTGCCGAGGATTCGGGG
TAGTGTAGTCCTGGCGCCCCGCTGGAGGAGCTCCCCAGCTGGTGGCTGGAGCGACCCCTTGTTCTTTGGT
GGCGCTGATCCAGAGCCAGAGCTCTACCTCGATCCTTTCTGCCCTCCGGGTTTCTCCAGTCAGAAATTCC
CCATGCAGCATGTGCTGTGTAATCATCCCCCCTGGATCTTCACATGCTTGTGTGCAGAAGGTAACATCCA
GCCTGGGGATCCGGGCCCAGGGGACCAGGAGAAGCAGCAACAAGCCTCTGAGGGGAGACCCTGGAGTGAT
CAAGCAGAAGGTCCTGAGGGAGAAGGTGCCATGCCTTTGTTTGGAAGAACCAAGAAAAGGACTCTGGGAG
CGTTCTCCAGGCCACCCCAGAGGCAGCCAGTCAGCTCTCGGAACGGCCTCAGAGGGGTGGAGTTAGAAGC
CAGCCCAGCTCAGTCAGGGAACCCTGAGGAAACAGACAAATTGTTGAAGAGGATAGAAGTCTTAGGATTT
GGAACAGTCAACTGTGGAGAGTGTGGACTGAGCTTCAGCAAGATGACAAACCTGCTCAGTCACCAGCGGA
TACACTCAGGGGAGAAGCCCTACGTGTGTGGGGTATGTGAGAAGGGCTTCAGCCTAAAGAAGAGCCTCGC
CAGACACCAGAAGGCACACTCGGGGGAGAAGCCAATTGTGTGCAGGGAGTGTGGACGAGGCTTTAACCGG
AAGTCAACGCTAATCATACACGAACGGACACACTCCGGTGAGAAACCTTACATGTGCAGTGAGTGTGGGC
GAGGCTTCAGCCAGAAGTCAAACCTCATCATACACCAGAGGACACACTCAGGGGAAAAGCCTTACGTGTG
CCGGGAATGTGGCAAAGGCTTCAGCCAGAAGTCAGCTGTCGTGAGACACCAGAGGACACACTTGGAGGAG
AAGACCATCGTGTGCAGTGACTGTGGCCTGGGCTTCAGCGACAGGTCAAACCTCATCTCCCACCAGAGGA
CGCACTCTGGGGAGAAGCCCTACGCCTGCAAGGAGTGTGGGCGATGCTTCAGGCAGAGGACCACCCTTGT
CAACCACCAGAGGACACACTCAAAGGAGAAGCCCTATGTGTGCGGGGTGTGTGGGCACAGCTTCAGCCAG
AATTCAACCCTCATCTCTCACAGGCGGACACACACTGGGGAGAAGCCGTATGTTTGTGGGGTGTGTGGGC
GAGGCTTTAGTCTCAAGTCACACCTCAACAGACACCAGAACATACACTCAGGAGAGAAGCCCATTGTGTG
CAAGGACTGTGGCCGGGGCTTCAGCCAGCAATCCAACCTCATCAGACACCAGAGGACGCACTCAGGCGAG
AAGCCCATGGTGTGTGGGGAGTGCGGGCGAGGCTTCAGCCAGAAGTCAAACCTTGTTGCACACCAGAGGA
CGCACTCAGGGGAGAGGCCGTATGTGTGCCGAGAGTGCGGGCGAGGCTTTAGCCACCAGGCCGGTCTCAT
CAGGCACAAGCGGAAGCACTCGAGGGAGAAGCCCTACATGTGCAGGCAGTGTGGACTGGGCTTTGGCAAT
AAGTCAGCTCTAATTACACACAAGCGGGCTCACTCGGAAGAGAAGCCTTGTGTGTGCAGAGAGTGTGGCC
AAGGCTTTCTCCAAAAGTCACACCTCACCTTACATCAAATGACACATACGGGGGAGAAGCCATATGTGTG
CAAGACGTGTGGGCGGGGCTTCAGCCTCAAGTCTCACCTCAGCAGACACAGGAAGACCACGTCTGTCCAC
CACAGACTGCCAGTGCAGCCCGACCCTGAGCCGTGTGCAGGGCAACCTTCGGATTCCTTATACTCTCTCT
AGTAATGAACTAGTCCGTAACTTGAAAGTATTTCGATTTCTTGGCTTTATATATCTTGTGGAAAGGACGA
CCGAATGTCTAATGCAGTGGCGGTACGCGTTAAGTCGACAATCAACCTCTGGATTACAAAATTTGTGAAA
GATTGACTGGTATTCTTAACTATGTTGCTCCTTTTACGCTATGTGGATACGCTGCTTTAATGCCTTTGTA
TCATGCTATTGCTTCCCGTATGGCTTTCATTTTCTCCTCCTTGTATAAATCCTGGTTGCTGTCTCTTTAT
GAGGAGTTGTGGCCCGTTGTCAGGCAACGTGGCGTGGTGTGCACTGTGTTTGCTGACGCAACCCCCACTG
GTTGGGGCATTGCCACCACCTGTCAGCTCCTTTCCGGGACTTTCGCTTTCCCCCTCCCTATTGCCACGGC
GGAACTCATCGCCGCCTGCCTTGCCCGCTGCTGGACAGGGGCTCGGCTGTTGGGCACTGACAATTCCGTG
GTGTTGTCGGGGAAATCATCGTCCTTTCCTTGGCTGCTCGCCTGTGTTGCCACCTGGATTCTGCGCGGGA
CGTCCTTCTGCTACGTCCCTTCGGCCCTCAATCCAGCGGACCTTCCTTCCCGCGGCCTGCTGCCGGCTCT
GCGGCCTCTTCCGCGTCTTCGCCTTCGCCCTCAGACGAGTCGGATCTCCCTTTGGGCCGCCTCCCCGCGT
CGACTTTAAGACCAATGACTTACAAGGCAGCTGTAGATCTTAGCCACTTTTTAAAAGAAAAGGGGGGACT
GGAAGGGCTAATTCACTCCCAACGAAGACAAGATCTGCTTTTTGCTTGTACTGGGTCTCTCTGGTTAGAC
CAGATCTGAGCCTGGGAGCTCTCTGGCTAACTAGGGAACCCACTGCTTAAGCCTCAATAAAGCTTGCCTT
GAGTGCTTCAAGTAGTGTGTGCCCGTCTGTTGTGTGACTCTGGTAACTAGAGATCCCTCAGACCCTTTTA
GTCAGTGTGGAAAATCTCTAGCAGTACGTATAGTAGTTCATGTCATCTTATTATTCAGTATTTATAACTT
GCAAAGAAATGAATATCAGAGAGTGAGAGGAACTTGTTTATTGCAGCTTATAATGGTTACAAATAAAGCA
ATAGCATCACAAATTTCACAAATAAAGCATTTTTTTCACTGCATTCTAGTTGTGGTTTGTCCAAACTCAT
CAATGTATCTTATCATGTCTGGCTCTAGCTATCCCGCCCCTAACTCCGCCCATCCCGCCCCTAACTCCGC
CCAGTTCCGCCCATTCTCCGCCCCATGGCTGACTAATTTTTTTTATTTATGCAGAGGCCGAGGCCGCCTC
GGCCTCTGAGCTATTCCAGAAGTAGTGAGGAGGCTTTTTTGGAGGCCTAGGGACGTACCCAATTCGCCCT
ATAGTGAGTCGTATTACGCGCGCTCACTGGCCGTCGTTTTACAACGTCGTGACTGGGAAAACCCTGGCGT
TACCCAACTTAATCGCCTTGCAGCACATCCCCCTTTCGCCAGCTGGCGTAATAGCGAAGAGGCCCGCACC
GATCGCCCTTCCCAACAGTTGCGCAGCCTGAATGGCGAATGGG
[124 nt withheld, positions 7604-7727]
C
[91 nt withheld, positions 7729-7819]
A
[49 nt withheld, positions 7821-7869]
CCTTTGACGTTGGAGTCCACGTTCTTT
[37 nt withheld, positions 7897-7933]
ACCCTATCTCGGTCTATTCTTTTGATTTATAAGGGATTTTGCCGATTTCGGCCTATTGGTTAAAAAATGA
GCTGATTTAACAAAAATTTAACGCGAATTTTAACAAAATATTAACGCTTACAATTTAGGTGGCACTTTTC
GGGGAAATGTGCGCGGAACCCCTATTTGTTTATTTTTCTAAATACATTCAAATATGTATCCGCTCATGAG
ACAATAACCCTGATAAATGCTTCAATAATATTGAAAAAGGAAGAGTATGAGTATTCAACATTTCCGTGTC
GCCCTTATTCCCTTTTTTGCGGCATTTTGCCTTCCTGTTTTTGCTCACCCAGAAACGCTGGTGAAAGTAA
AAGATGCTGAAGATCAGTTGGGTGCACGAGTGGGTTACATCGAACTGGATCTCAACAGCGGTAAGATCCT
TGAGAGTTTTCGCCCCGAAGAACGTTTTCCAATGATGAGCACTTTTAAAGTTCTGCTATGTGGCGCGGTA
TTATCCCGTATTGACGCCGGGCAAGAGCAACTCGGTCGCCGCATACACTATTCTCAGAATGACTTGGTTG
AGTACTCACCAGTCACAGAAAAGCATCTTACGGATGGCATGACAGTAAGAGAATTATGCAGTGCTGCCAT
AACCATGAGTGATAACACTGCGGCCAACTTACTTCTGACAACGATCGGAGGACCGAAGGAGCTAACCGCT
TTTTTGCACAACATGGGGGATCATGTAACTCGCCTTGATCGTTGGGAACCGGAGCTGAATGAAGCCATAC
CAAACGACGAGCGTGACACCACGATGCCTGTAGCAATGGCAACAACGTTGCGCAAACTATTAACTGGCGA
ACTACTTACTCTAGCTTCCCGGCAACAATTAATAGACTGGATGGAGGCGGATAAAGTTGCAGGACCACTT
CTGCGCTCGGCCCTTCCGGCTGGCTGGTTTATTGCTGATAAATCTGGAGCCGGTGAGCGTGGGTCTCGCG
GTATCATTGCAGCACTGGGGCCAGATGGTAAGCCCTCCCGTATCGTAGTTATCTACACGACGGGGAGTCA
GGCAACTATGGATGAACGAAATAGACAGATCGCTGAGATAGGTGCCTCACTGATTAAGCATTGGTAACTG
TCAGACCAAGTTTACTCATATATACTTTAGATTGATTTAAAACTTCATTTTTAATTTAAAAGGATCTAGG
TGAAGATCCTTTTTGATAATCTCATGACCAAAATCCCTTAACGTGAGTTTTCGTTCCACTGAGCGTCAGA
CCCCGTAGAAAAGATCAAAGGATCTTCTTGAGATCCTTTTTTTCTGCGCGTAATCTGCTGCTTGCAAACA
AAAAAACCACCGCTACCAGCGGTGGTTTGTTTGCCGGATCAAGAGCTACCAACTCTTTTTCCGAAGGTAA
CTGGCTTCAGCAGAGCGCAGATACCAAATACTGTTCTTCTAGTGTAGCCGTAGTTAGGCCACCACTTCAA
GAACTCTGTAGCACCGCCTACATACCTCGCTCTGCTAATCCTGTTACCAGTGGCTGCTGCCAGTGGCGAT
AAGTCGTGTCTTACCGGGTTGGACTCAAGACGATAGTTACCGGATAAGGCGCAGCGGTCGGGCTGAACGG
GGGGTTCGTGCACACAGCCCAGCTTGGAGCGAACGACCTACACCGAACTGAGATACCTACAGCGTGAGCT
ATGAGAAAGCGCCACGCTTCCCGAAGGGAGAAAGGCGGACAGGTATCCGGTAAGCGGCAGGGTCGGAACA
GGAGAGCGCACGAGGGAGCTTCCAGGGGGAAACGCCTGGTATCTTTATAGTCCTGTCGGGTTTCGCCACC
TCTGACTTGAGCGTCGATTTTTGTGATGCTCGTCAGGGGGGCGGAGCCTATGGAAAAACGCCAGCAACGC
GGCCTTTTTACGGTTCCTGGCCTTTTGCTGGCCTTTTGCTCACATGTTCTTTCCTGCGTTATCCCCTGAT
TCTGTGGATAACCGTATTACCGCCTTTGAGTGAGCTGATACCGCTCGCCGCAGCCGAACGACCGAGCGCA
GCGAGTCAGTGAGCGAGGAAGCGGAAGAGCGCCCAATACGCAAACCGCCTCTCCCCGCGCGTTGGCCGAT
TCATTAATGCAGCTGGCACGACAGGTTTCCCGACTGGAAAGCGGGCAGTGAGCGCAACGCAATTAATGTG
AGTTAGCTCACTCATTAGGCACCCCAGGCTTTACACTTTATGCTTCCGGCTCGTATGTTGTGTGGAATTG
TGAGCGGATAACAATTTCACACAGGAAACAGCTATGACCATGATTACGCCAAGCGCGCAATTAACCCTCA
CTAAAGGGAACAAAAGCTGGAGCTGCAAGC
