>Addgene plasmid #144098 | TFORF1248 | depositor partial sequence | sequence record 284418 | Insert
ACCGCCACCATGGGAGCTGCCGGCCTTCAGGGCGCGCCTGGTGGCGCCGAGCATCCTGGGAGGTGTGGTC
CGGGCGCTGTGCCGAGGATTCGGGGTAGTGTAGTCCTGGCGCCCCGCTGGAGGAGCTCCCCAGCTGGTGG
CTGGAGCGACCCCTTGTTCTTTGGTGGCGCTGATCCAGAGCCAGAGCTCTACCTCGATCCTTTCTGCCCT
CCGGGTTTCTCCAGTCAGAAATTCCCCATGCAGCATGTGCTGTGTAATCATCCCCCCTGGATCTTCACAT
GCTTGTGTGCAGAAGGTAACATCCAGCCTGGGGATCCGGGCCCAGGGGACCAGGAGAAGCAGCAACAAGC
CTCTGAGGGGAGACCCTGGAGTGATCAAGCAGAAGGTCCTGAGGGAGAAGGTGCCATGCCTTTGTTTGGA
AGAACCAAGAAAAGGACTCTGGGAGCGTTCTCCAGGCCACCCCAGAGGCAGCCAGTCAGCTCTCGGAACG
GCCTCAGAGGGGTGGAGTTAGAAGCCAGCCCAGCTCAGTCAGGGAACCCTGAGGAAACAGACAAATTGTT
GAAGAGGATAGAAGTCTTAGGATTTGGAACAGTCAACTGTGGAGAGTGTGGACTGAGCTTCAGCAAGATG
ACAAACCTGCTCAGTCACCAGCGGATACACTCAGGGGAGAAGCCCTACGTGTGTGGGGTATGTGAGAAGG
GCTTCAGCCTAAAGAAGAGCCTCGCCAGACACCAGAAGGCACACTCGGGGGAGAAGCCAATTGTGTGCAG
GGAGTGTGGACGAGGCTTTAACCGGAAGTCAACGCTAATCATACACGAACGGACACACTCCGGTGAGAAA
CCTTACATGTGCAGTGAGTGTGGGCGAGGCTTCAGCCAGAAGTCAAACCTCATCATACACCAGAGGACAC
ACTCAGGGGAAAAGCCTTACGTGTGCCGGGAATGTGGCAAAGGCTTCAGCCAGAAGTCAGCTGTCGTGAG
ACACCAGAGGACACACTTGGAGGAGAAGACCATCGTGTGCAGTGACTGTGGCCTGGGCTTCAGCGACAGG
TCAAACCTCATCTCCCACCAGAGGACGCACTCTGGGGAGAAGCCCTACGCCTGCAAGGAGTGTGGGCGAT
GCTTCAGGCAGAGGACCACCCTTGTCAACCACCAGAGGACACACTCAAAGGAGAAGCCCTATGTGTGCGG
GGTGTGTGGGCACAGCTTCAGCCAGAATTCAACCCTCATCTCTCACAGGCGGACACACACTGGGGAGAAG
CCGTATGTTTGTGGGGTGTGTGGGCGAGGCTTTAGTCTCAAGTCACACCTCAACAGACACCAGAACATAC
ACTCAGGAGAGAAGCCCATTGTGTGCAAGGACTGTGGCCGGGGCTTCAGCCAGCAATCCAACCTCATCAG
ACACCAGAGGACGCACTCAGGCGAGAAGCCCATGGTGTGTGGGGAGTGCGGGCGAGGCTTCAGCCAGAAG
TCAAACCTTGTTGCACACCAGAGGACGCACTCAGGGGAGAGGCCGTATGTGTGCCGAGAGTGCGGGCGAG
GCTTTAGCCACCAGGCCGGTCTCATCAGGCACAAGCGGAAGCACTCGAGGGAGAAGCCCTACATGTGCAG
GCAGTGTGGACTGGGCTTTGGCAATAAGTCAGCTCTAATTACACACAAGCGGGCTCACTCGGAAGAGAAG
CCTTGTGTGTGCAGAGAGTGTGGCCAAGGCTTTCTCCAAAAGTCACACCTCACCTTACATCAAATGACAC
ATACGGGGGAGAAGCCATATGTGTGCAAGACGTGTGGGCGGGGCTTCAGCCTCAAGTCTCACCTCAGCAG
ACACAGGAAGACCACGTCTGTCCACCACAGACTGCCAGTGCAGCCCGACCCTGAGCCGTGTGCAGGGCAA
CCTTCGGATTCCTTATACTCTCTCTAGTAATGAACTAGTCCGTAACTTGAAAGTATTTCGATTTCTTGGC
TTTATATATCTTGTGGAAAGGACGACCGAATGTCTAATGCAGTGGCGGT
