>Addgene plasmid #144098 | TFORF1248 | depositor partial sequence | sequence record 284419 | Barcode
CCGAATGTCTAATGCAGTGGCGGT
